Addgene plasmid #46760: pT7EGFPgRNA
Depositing lab: Wenbiao Chen. Depositing organization: Vanderbilt University. Publication: Efficient multiplex biallelic zebrafish genome editing using a CRISPR nuclease system. Jao LE, Wente SR, Chen W. Proc Natl Acad Sci U S A. 2013 Aug 5. 10.1073/pnas.1308335110 PubMed 23918387.
Backbone
  Vector backbone: pT7-gRNA
  Backbone size w/o insert (bp): 2542
  Total vector size (bp): 2526
  Vector type: CRISPR
Growth in bacteria
  Bacterial resistance: Ampicillin, 100 μg/mL
  Growth temperature: 37°C
  Growth strain: Top10
  Copy number: High Copy
Gene/Insert
  Gene/Insert name: egfp target
  Species: Synthetic
  Insert size (bp): 20
  Promoter: T7
  Cloning method: Restriction Enzyme; 5′ cloning site BsmBI (destroyed during cloning); 3′ cloning site BsmBI (destroyed during cloning)
  Sequencing primers: 5′ M13 R; 3′ M13 F
Terms and licenses: Academic/Nonprofit Terms; Industry Terms: Not Available to Industry
Depositor comments: For more information on Chen and Wente Lab CRISPR Plasmids please refer to: http://www.addgene.org/crispr/Chen/ gRNA target sequence GGGCACGGGCAGCTTGCCGG
How to cite: pT7EGFPgRNA was a gift from Wenbiao Chen (Addgene plasmid # 46760 ; http://n2t.net/addgene:46760 ; RRID:Addgene_46760)
