[The description below was written by a language model from this plasmid's Addgene catalogue record and pLannotate feature annotations shown in this document.]
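Description:
pT7EGFPgRNA is a small (about 2.5 kb) CRISPR guide RNA template plasmid built on the pT7-gRNA backbone, a pUC-type cloning vector. It is propagated in E. coli from a high-copy ColE1/pUC origin and selected with ampicillin through the β-lactamase gene and its native promoter. Remnants of the pUC lineage are also annotated, including lacZα and lacI fragments, the lac promoter, operator and CAP binding site, part of the pUC18/19 multiple cloning site, and a fragment of the pBR322 bom region. These play no evident role in the construct's function.

The payload is a 20-nucleotide synthetic spacer targeting EGFP, inserted between two BsmBI sites that were destroyed during cloning. This places the target sequence directly between a bacteriophage T7 promoter and the Streptococcus pyogenes Cas9 guide RNA scaffold, all on the same strand. Transcription by T7 RNA polymerase therefore yields a complete single guide RNA. The short stretch that the automated annotation labels as an mVenus BiFC fragment coincides with the spacer position. It almost certainly reflects the EGFP-derived target matching a related fluorescent protein sequence, not a genuine coding element.

There is no eukaryotic promoter in the feature table, which fits a design in which the plasmid acts as a template for in vitro transcription and is not expressed in cells. The associated publication describes multiplex biallelic genome editing in zebrafish with a CRISPR nuclease system, so the guide is presumably delivered together with Cas9 to disrupt EGFP transgenes, for example as a readily scored test or control of editing efficiency. The record does not spell out that specific use.
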