Features (pLannotate 1.2.2; 13 found; start..end, strand, type, name):
     58..215     -  CDS            lacZα (fragment): LacZα fragment of β-galactosidase; lacZ fragment
    212..238     +  misc_feature   MCS (fragment): pUC18/19 multiple cloning site
    239..314     -  misc_RNA       gRNA scaffold: guide RNA scaffold for the Streptococcus pyogenes CRISPR/Cas9 system
    315..335     +  CDS            VN155(I152L) (fragment): improved N-terminal fragment of mVenus for use in bimolecular fluorescence complementation (BiFC) (Kodama and Hu, 2010)
    333..351     -  promoter       T7 promoter: promoter for bacteriophage T7 RNA polymerase
    399..415     -  protein_bind   lac operator: The lac repressor binds to the lac operator to inhibit transcription in E. coli. This inhibition can be relieved by adding lactose or isopropyl-β-D-thiogalactopyranoside (IPTG). lac repressor encoded by lacI
    423..453     -  promoter       lac promoter: promoter for the E. coli lac operon
    468..489     -  protein_bind   CAP binding site: CAP binding activates transcription in the presence of cAMP. E. coli catabolite activator protein
    502..594     -  CDS            lacI (fragment): lac repressor; lacI; The lac repressor binds to the lac operator to inhibit transcription in E. coli. This inhibition can be relieved by adding lactose or isopropyl-β-D-thiogalactopyranoside (IPTG).
    777..1365    -  rep_origin     ori: high-copy-number ColE1/pMB1/pBR322/pUC origin of replication
   1536..2396    -  CDS            AmpR: β-lactamase; bla; confers resistance to ampicillin, carbenicillin, and related antibiotics
   2397..2501    -  promoter       AmpR promoter: bla
   2522..52      +  misc_feature   bom (fragment) (across the origin): basis of mobility region from pBR322
>Addgene plasmid #46760 | pT7EGFPgRNA | depositor full sequence | sequence record 66217 | pT7EGFPgRNA sequence 2526 bps
TATGCGGTGTGAAATACCGCACAGATGCGTAAGGAGAAAATACCGCATCAGGCGCCATTCGCCATTCAGG
CTGCGCAACTGTTGGGAAGGGCGATCGGTGCGGGCCTCTTCGCTATTACGCCAGCTGGCGAAAGGGGGAT
GTGCTGCAAGGCGATTAAGTTGGGTAACGCCAGGGTTTTCCCAGTCACGACGTTGTAAAACGACGGCCAG
TGAATTCGAGCTCGGTACCCGGGGATCCGCACCGACTCGGTGCCACTTTTTCAAGTTGATAACGGACTAG
CCTTATTTTAACTTGCTATTTCTAGCTCTAAAACCCGGCAAGCTGCCCGTGCCCTATAGTGAGTCGTATT
AATTTCAAGCTTGGCGTAATCATGGTCATAGCTGTTTCCTGTGTGAAATTGTTATCCGCTCACAATTCCA
CACAACATACGAGCCGGAAGCATAAAGTGTAAAGCCTGGGGTGCCTAATGAGTGAGCTAACTCACATTAA
TTGCGTTGCGCTCACTGCCCGCTTTCCAGTCGGGAAACCTGTCGTGCCAGCTGCATTAATGAATCGGCCA
ACGCGCGGGGAGAGGCGGTTTGCGTATTGGGCGCTCTTCCGCTTCCTCGCTCACTGACTCGCTGCGCTCG
GTCGTTCGGCTGCGGCGAGCGGTATCAGCTCACTCAAAGGCGGTAATACGGTTATCCACAGAATCAGGGG
ATAACGCAGGAAAGAACATGTGAGCAAAAGGCCAGCAAAAGGCCAGGAACCGTAAAAAGGCCGCGTTGCT
GGCGTTTTTCCATAGGCTCCGCCCCCCTGACGAGCATCACAAAAATCGACGCTCAAGTCAGAGGTGGCGA
AACCCGACAGGACTATAAAGATACCAGGCGTTTCCCCCTGGAAGCTCCCTCGTGCGCTCTCCTGTTCCGA
CCCTGCCGCTTACCGGATACCTGTCCGCCTTTCTCCCTTCGGGAAGCGTGGCGCTTTCTCAATGCTCACG
CTGTAGGTATCTCAGTTCGGTGTAGGTCGTTCGCTCCAAGCTGGGCTGTGTGCACGAACCCCCCGTTCAG
CCCGACCGCTGCGCCTTATCCGGTAACTATCGTCTTGAGTCCAACCCGGTAAGACACGACTTATCGCCAC
TGGCAGCAGCCACTGGTAACAGGATTAGCAGAGCGAGGTATGTAGGCGGTGCTACAGAGTTCTTGAAGTG
GTGGCCTAACTACGGCTACACTAGAAGGACAGTATTTGGTATCTGCGCTCTGCTGAAGCCAGTTACCTTC
GGAAAAAGAGTTGGTAGCTCTTGATCCGGCAAACAAACCACCGCTGGTAGCGGTGGTTTTTTTGTTTGCA
AGCAGCAGATTACGCGCAGAAAAAAAGGATCTCAAGAAGATCCTTTGATCTTTTCTACGGGGTCTGACGC
TCAGTGGAACGAAAACTCACGTTAAGGGATTTTGGTCATGAGATTATCAAAAAGGATCTTCACCTAGATC
CTTTTAAATTAAAAATGAAGTTTTAAATCAATCTAAAGTATATATGAGTAAACTTGGTCTGACAGTTACC
AATGCTTAATCAGTGAGGCACCTATCTCAGCGATCTGTCTATTTCGTTCATCCATAGTTGCCTGACTCCC
CGTCGTGTAGATAACTACGATACGGGAGGGCTTACCATCTGGCCCCAGTGCTGCAATGATACCGCGAGAC
CCACGCTCACCGGCTCCAGATTTATCAGCAATAAACCAGCCAGCCGGAAGGGCCGAGCGCAGAAGTGGTC
CTGCAACTTTATCCGCCTCCATCCAGTCTATTAATTGTTGCCGGGAAGCTAGAGTAAGTAGTTCGCCAGT
TAATAGTTTGCGCAACGTTGTTGCCATTGCTACAGGCATCGTGGTGTCACGCTCGTCGTTTGGTATGGCT
TCATTCAGCTCCGGTTCCCAACGATCAAGGCGAGTTACATGATCCCCCATGTTGTGCAAAAAAGCGGTTA
GCTCCTTCGGTCCTCCGATCGTTGTCAGAAGTAAGTTGGCCGCAGTGTTATCACTCATGGTTATGGCAGC
ACTGCATAATTCTCTTACTGTCATGCCATCCGTAAGATGCTTTTCTGTGACTGGTGAGTACTCAACCAAG
TCATTCTGAGAATAGTGTATGCGGCGACCGAGTTGCTCTTGCCCGGCGTCAATACGGGATAATACCGCGC
CACATAGCAGAACTTTAAAAGTGCTCATCATTGGAAAACGTTCTTCGGGGCGAAAACTCTCAAGGATCTT
ACCGCTGTTGAGATCCAGTTCGATGTAACCCACTCGTGCACCCAACTGATCTTCAGCATCTTTTACTTTC
ACCAGCGTTTCTGGGTGAGCAAAAACAGGAAGGCAAAATGCCGCAAAAAAGGGAATAAGGGCGACACGGA
AATGTTGAATACTCATACTCTTCCTTTTTCAATATTATTGAAGCATTTATCAGGGTTATTGTCTCATGAG
CGGATACATATTTGAATGTATTTAGAAAAATAAACAAATAGGGGTTCCGCGCACATTTCCCCGAAAAGTG
CCACCT
