>Addgene plasmid #46760 | pT7EGFPgRNA | addgene partial sequence | sequence record 68054 | M13_pUC_rev
AATTAATACGACTCACTATAGGGCACGGGCAGCTTGCCGGGTTTTAGAGCTAGAAATAGCAAGTTAAAAT
AAGGCTAGTCCGTTATCAACTTGAAAAAGTGGCACCGAGTCGGTGCGGATCCCCGGGTACCGAGCTCGAA
TTCACTGGCCGTCGTTTTACAACGTCGTGACTGGGAAAACCCTGGCGTTACCCAACTTAATCGCCTTGCA
GCACATCCCCCTTTCGCCAGCTGGCGTAATAGCGAAGAGGCCCGCACCGATCGCCCTTCCCAACAGTTGC
GCAGCCTGAATGGCGAATGGCGCCTGATGCGGTATTTTCTCCTTACGCATCTGTGCGGTATTTCACACCG
CATAAGGTGGCACTTTTCGGGGAAATGTGCGCGGAACCCCTATTTGTTTATTTTTCTAAATACATTCAAA
TATGTATCCGCTCATGAGACAATAACCCTGATAAATGCTTCAATAATATTGAAAAAGGAAGAGTATGAGT
ATTCAACATTTCCGTGTCGCCCTTATTCCCTTTTTTGCGGCATTTTGCCTTCCTGTTTTTGCTCACCCAG
AAACGCTGGTGAAAGTAAAAGATGCTGAAGATCAGTTGGGTGCACGAGTGGGTTACATCGAACTGGATCT
CAACAGCGGTAAGATCCTTGAGAGTTTTCGCCCCGAAGAACGTTTTCCAATGATGAGCACTTTTAAAGTT
CTGCTATGTGGCGCGGTATTATCCCGTATTGACGCCGGGCAAGAGCAACTCGGTCGCCGCATACACTATT
CTCAGAATGACTTGGTTGAGTACTCACCAGTCACAGAAAAGCATCTTACGGATGGCATGACAGTAAGAGA
ATTATGCAGTGCTGCCATAACCATGAGTGATAACACTG
